Addgene plasmid #140186: pEU3-NII-GLICNot-C-BIOT
Purpose: (Empty Backbone) Used for producing recombinant proteins by wheat germ-based cell-free translation, contains T7 promoter, GST-tag and biotinylation site, and NotI restriction site
Depositing lab: Tamás Mészáros. Depositing organization: Semmelweis University. Publication: A novel family of expression vectors with multiple affinity tags for wheat germ cell-free protein expression. Nagy SK, Kallai BM, Andras J, Meszaros T. BMC Biotechnol. 2020 Mar 14;20(1):17. doi: 10.1186/s12896-020-00610-5. PubMed 32169064.
Backbone
  Vector backbone: pEU3-NII-GLICNot-C-BIOT
  Backbone size (bp): 4483
  Vector type: expression vector for a cell-free system
  Promoter: T7
  Tag / fusion protein: GST (N terminal on insert); Biotinylation (C terminal on insert)
Growth in bacteria
  Bacterial resistance: Ampicillin, 100 μg/mL
  Growth temperature: 37°C
  Growth strain: DH5alpha
  Copy number: High Copy
Gene/Insert
  Cloning method: Ligation Independent Cloning
  Sequencing primers: 5′ CACTATAGGGTACACGGAATTCGC; 3′ TATAGGAAGGCCGGATAAGACG
Terms and licenses: Academic/Nonprofit Terms; Industry Terms: Not Available to Industry
How to cite: pEU3-NII-GLICNot-C-BIOT was a gift from Tamás Mészáros (Addgene plasmid # 140186 ; http://n2t.net/addgene:140186 ; RRID:Addgene_140186)
