[The description below was written by a language model from this plasmid's Addgene catalogue record and pLannotate feature annotations shown in this document.]
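Description:
pEU3-NII-GLICNot-C-BIOT is an empty expression backbone of about 4.5 kb designed for producing recombinant proteins in a wheat germ-based cell-free translation system. It is propagated in E. coli as a high-copy plasmid, carrying a ColE1/pUC-type origin of replication and a β-lactamase gene (AmpR, with its own promoter) for ampicillin selection. The feature table also picks up short remnants of rop, bom, the tetracycline resistance gene, lacI and the lac promoter/operator region. These appear to be non-functional leftovers from pBR322- and pUC-like ancestors rather than working parts of the vector.

The expression cassette begins with a T7 promoter, which allows in vitro transcription by T7 RNA polymerase to generate the mRNA that is then fed into the wheat germ extract. On the circular map it lies just upstream of the Schistosoma japonicum glutathione S-transferase coding sequence. An inserted open reading frame therefore receives an N-terminal GST tag for affinity purification or pull-down. According to the catalogue entry, a biotinylation site is fused to the C-terminus of the insert, although the automated annotation does not label this element. The short "H2B" and "apaH" fragment hits downstream of GST are probably spurious or incidental matches around the cloning region. Genes are introduced by ligation-independent cloning, and the record notes a NotI restriction site associated with the cloning region. Downstream, tobacco mosaic virus 3′UTR pseudoknot and tRNA-like structure elements are annotated, which presumably serve as a 3′ untranslated region for the uncapped transcript. The vector belongs to a family of multi-tag plasmids for cell-free expression, and it yields doubly tagged proteins suited to purification, immobilisation or interaction assays.
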