Features (pLannotate 1.2.2; 17 found; start..end, strand, type, name):
      7..660     +  CDS            GST26_SCHJA: Experimental evidence at protein level: Swiss-Prot protein existence level 1. GST isoenzymes appear to play a central role in the parasite detoxification system. Other functions are also suspected including a role in increasing the solubility of haematin in the parasite gut. From Schistosoma japonicum (Blood fluke).
    718..734     +  CDS            H2B (fragment): human histone H2B; HIST1H2BB
    882..1130    -  CDS            apaH (fragment): APAH_ECOLI - Experimental evidence at protein level: Swiss-Prot protein existence level 1. Hydrolyzes diadenosine 5',5'''-P1,P4-tetraphosphate to yield ADP. From Escherichia coli (strain K12).
   1207..1237    +  ncRNA          TMV UPD-PK3: Accession: RF01072 - Pseudoknot of upstream pseudoknot domain (UPD) of the 3'UTR
   1239..1305    +  ncRNA          TLS-PK2: Accession: RF01077 - Pseudoknot of tRNA-like structure
   1363..1386    -  promoter       URA3 promoter (fragment): S. cerevisiae URA3
   1446..1462    -  protein_bind   lac operator: The lac repressor binds to the lac operator to inhibit transcription in E. coli. This inhibition can be relieved by adding lactose or isopropyl-β-D-thiogalactopyranoside (IPTG). lac repressor encoded by lacI
   1470..1500    -  promoter       lac promoter: promoter for the E. coli lac operon
   1515..1536    -  protein_bind   CAP binding site: CAP binding activates transcription in the presence of cAMP. E. coli catabolite activator protein
   1549..1641    -  CDS            lacI (fragment): lac repressor; lacI; The lac repressor binds to the lac operator to inhibit transcription in E. coli. This inhibition can be relieved by adding lactose or isopropyl-β-D-thiogalactopyranoside (IPTG).
   1824..2412    -  rep_origin     ori: high-copy-number ColE1/pMB1/pBR322/pUC origin of replication
   2583..3443    -  CDS            AmpR: β-lactamase; bla; confers resistance to ampicillin, carbenicillin, and related antibiotics
   3444..3547    -  promoter       AmpR promoter: bla
   3642..3677    +  CDS            rop (fragment): Rop protein, which maintains plasmids at low copy number; rop
   3779..3827    +  misc_feature   bom (fragment): basis of mobility region from pBR322
   3828..4107    -  CDS            TcR (fragment): tetracycline efflux protein; tet; confers resistance to tetracycline
   4335..4353    +  promoter       T7 promoter: promoter for bacteriophage T7 RNA polymerase
>Addgene plasmid #140186 | pEU3-NII-GLICNot-C-BIOT | addgene full sequence | sequence record 300441 | Addgene NGS Result
ACTAGTATGTCCCCTATACTAGGTTATTGGAAAATTAAGGGCCTTGTGCAACCCACTCGACTTCTTTTGG
AATATCTTGAAGAAAAATATGAAGAGCATTTGTATGAGCGCGATGAAGGTGATAAATGGCGAAACAAAAA
GTTTGAATTGGGTTTGGAGTTTCCCAATCTTCCTTATTATATTGATGGTGATGTTAAATTAACACAGTCT
ATGGCCATCATACGTTATATAGCTGACAAGCACAACATGTTGGGTGGTTGTCCAAAAGAGCGTGCAGAGA
TTTCAATGCTTGAAGGAGCGGTTTTGGATATTAGATACGGTGTTTCGAGAATTGCATATAGTAAAGACTT
TGAAACTCTCAAAGTTGATTTTCTTAGCAAGCTACCTGAAATGCTGAAAATGTTCGAAGATCGTTTATGT
CATAAAACATATTTAAATGGTGATCATGTAACCCATCCTGACTTCATGTTGTATGACGCTCTTGATGTTG
TTTTATACATGGACCCAATGTGCCTGGATGCGTTCCCAAAATTAGTTTGTTTTAAAAAACGTATTGAAGC
TATCCCACAAATTGATAAGTACTTGAAATCCAGCAAGTATATAGCATGGCCTTTGCAGGGCTGGCAAGCC
ACGTTTGGTGGTGGCGACCATCCTCCAAAATCGGATGAGAACCTGTACTTCCAATCCAATATTGGAAGTG
GATAACGGATCCCGGCCTCAACGACATCTTCGAGGCCCAGAAGATCGAGTGGCACGAGTGACCCGGGTGG
GTTATAATTACCTCAGGTCGACGTCCCATGGTTTTGTATAGAATTTACGGCTAGCGCCGGATGCGACGCC
GGTCGCGTCTTATCCGGCCTTCCTATATCAGGCTGTGTTTAAGACGCCGCCGCTTCGCCCAAATCCTTAT
GCCGGTTCGACGACTGGACAAAATACTGTTTATCTTCCCAGCGCAGGCAGGTTAATGTACCACCCCAGCA
GCAGCCGGTATCCAGCGCGTATATACCTTCCGGCGTACCTTTGCCCTCCAGCGATGCCCAGTGACCAAAG
GCGATGCTGTATTCTTCAGCGACAGGGCCAGGAATCGCAAACCACGGTTTCAGTGGGGCAGGGGCCTCTT
CCGGCGATTCTTACTAGCTAGTATGCATAGGTGCTGAAATATAAAGTTTGTGTTTCTAAAACACACGTGG
TACGTACGATAACGTACAGTGTTTTTCCCTCCACTTAAATCGAAGGGTAGTGTCTTGGAGCGCGCGGAGT
AAACATATATGGTTCATATATGTCCGTAGGCACGTAAAAAAAGCGAGGGATTCGAATTCCCCCGGAACCC
CCGGTTGGGGCCCACGCCTCGATCGAGCAAAAAAAAAAAAGAAAAAAAAAAAAAAAAAAAGCTTTCCCGC
GGCCAGCTTGGCGTAATCATGGTCATAGCTGTTTCCTGTGTGAAATTGTTATCCGCTCACAATTCCACAC
AACATACGAGCCGGAAGCATAAAGTGTAAAGCCTGGGGTGCCTAATGAGTGAGCTAACTCACATTAATTG
CGTTGCGCTCACTGCCCGCTTTCCAGTCGGGAAACCTGTCGTGCCAGCTGCATTAATGAATCGGCCAACG
CGCGGGGAGAGGCGGTTTGCGTATTGGGCGCTCTTCCGCTTCCTCGCTCACTGACTCGCTGCGCTCGGTC
GCTCGGCTGCGGCGAGCGGTATCAGCTCACTCAAAGGCGGTAATACGGTTATCCACAGAATCAGGGGATA
ACGCAGGAAAGAACATGTGAGCAAAAGGCCAGCAAAAGGCCAGGAACCGTAAAAAGGCCGCGTTGCTGGC
GTTTTTCCATAGGCTCCGCCCCCCTGACGAGCATCACAAAAATCGACGCTCAAGTCAGAGGTGGCGAAAC
CCGACAGGACTATAAAGATACCAGGCGTTTCCCCCTGGAAGCTCCCTCGTGCGCTCTCCTGTTCCGACCC
TGCCGCTTACCGGATACCTGTCCGCCTTTCTCCCTTCGGGAAGCGTGGCGCTTTCTCATAGCTCACGCTG
TAGGTATCTCAGTTCGGTGTAGGTCGTTCGCTCCAAGCTGGGCTGTGTGCACGAACCCCCCGTTCAGCCC
GACCGCTGCGCCTTATCCGGTAACTATCGTCTTGAGTCCAACCCGGTAAGACACGACTTATCGCCACTGG
CAGCAGCCACTGGTAACAGGATTAGCAGAGCGAGGTATGTAGGCGGTGCTACAGAGTTCTTGAAGTGGTG
GCCTAACTACGGCTACACTAGAAGAACAGTATTTGGTATCTGCGCTCTGCTGAAGCCAGTTACCTTCGGA
AAAAGAGTTGGTAGCTCTTGATCCGGCAAACAAACCACCGCTGGTAGCGGTGGTTTTTTTGTTTGCAAGC
AGCAGATTACGCGCAGAAAAAAAGGATCTCAAGAAGATCCTTTGATCTTTTCTACGGGGTCTGACGCTCA
GTGGAACGAAAACTCACGTTAAGGGATTTTGGTCATGAGATTATCAAAAAGGATCTTCACCTAGATCCTT
TTAAATTAAAAATGAAGTTTTAAATCAATCTAAAGTATATATGAGTAAACTTGGTCTGACAGTTACCAAT
GCTTAATCAGTGAGGCACCTATCTCAGCGATCTGTCTATTTCGTTCATCCATAGTTGCCTGACTCCCCGT
CGTGTAGATAACTACGATACGGGAGGGCTTACCACCTGGCCCCAGTGCTGCAATGATACCGCGAGACCCA
CGCTCACCGGCTCCAGATTTATCAGCAATAAACCAGCCAGCCGGAAGGGCCGAGCGCAGAAGTGGTCCTG
CAACTTTATCCGCCTCCATCCAGTCTATTAATTGTTGCCGGGAAGCTAGAGTAAGTAGTTCGCCAGTTAA
TAGTTTGCGCAACGTTGTTGCCATTGCTACAGGCATCGTGGTGTCACGCTCGTCGTTTGGTATGGCTTCA
TTCAGCTCCGGTTCCCAACGATCAAGGCGAGTTACATGATCCCCCATGTTGTGCAAAAAAGCGGTTAGCT
CCTTCGGTCCTCCGATCGTTGTCAGAAGTAAGTTGGCCGCAGTGTTATCACTCATGGTTATGGCAGCACT
GCATAATTCTCTTACTGTCATGCCATCCGTAAGATGCTTTTCTGTGACTGGTGAGTACTCAACCAAGTCA
TTCTGAGAATAGTGTATGCGGCCGCCGAGTTGCTCTTGCCCGGCGTCAATACGGGATAATACCGCGCCAC
ATAGCAGAACTTTAAAAGTGCTCATCATTGGAAAACGTTCTTCGGGGCGAAAACTCTCAAGGATCTTACC
GCTGTTGAGATCCAGTTCGATGTAACCCACTCGTGCACCCAACTGATCTTCAGCATCTTTTACTTTCACC
AGCGTTTCTGGGTGAGCAAAAACAGGAAGGCAAAATGCCGCAAAAAAGGGAATAAGGGCGACACGGAAAT
GTTGAATACTCATACTCTTCCTTTTTCAATGTTATGAAGCATTTATCAGGGTTATTGTCTCATGAGCGGA
TACATATTTGAATGTATTTAGAAAAATAAACAAATAGGGGTTCCGCGCACATTTCCCCGAAAAGTGCCAC
CTGACGTCTAAGAAACCATTATTATCATGACATTAACCTATAAAAATAGGCGTATCACGAGGCCCTTTCG
TCTCGCGCGTTTCGGTGATGACGGTGAAAACCTCTGACACATGCAGCTCCCGGAGACGGTCACAGCTTGT
CTGTAAGCGGATGCCGGGAGCAGACAAGCCCGTCAGGGCGCGTCAGCGGGTGTTGGCGGGTGTCGGGGCT
GGCTTAACTATGCGGCATCAGAGCAGATTGTACTGAGAGTGCACCATTCGACGCTCTCCCTTATGCGACT
CCTGCATTAGGAAGCAGCCCAGTAGTAGGTTGAGGCCGTTGAGCACCGCCGCCGCAAGGAATGGTGCATG
CAAGGAGATGGCGCCCAACAGTCCCCCGGCCACGGGGCCTGCCACCATACCCACGCCGAAACAAGCGCTC
ATGAGCCCGAAGTGGCGAGCCCGATCTTCCCCATCGGTGATGTCGGCGATATAGGCGCCAGCAACCGCAC
CTGTGGCGCCGGTGATGCCGGCCACGATGCGTCCGGCGTAGAGGATCTGGCTAGCGATGACCCTGCTGAT
TGGTTCGCTGACCATTTCCGGGTGCGGGACGGCGTTACCAGAAACTCAGAAGGTTCGTCCAACCAAACCG
ACTCTGGCGGCAGTTTACGAGAGAGATGATAGGGTCTGCTTCAGTAAGCCAGATGCTACACAATTAGGCT
TGTACATACTGTCGTTAGAACGCGGCTACAATTAATACATAACCTTATGTATCATACACATACGTAATAC
GACTCACTATAGGGTACACGGAATTCGCGTTTTTATTTTTAATTTTCTTTCAAATACTTCTAGCTAGAGT
ATTTTTACAACAATTACCAACAACAACAACAAACAACAACAACATTACATTTTACATTCTACAACTACAG
AT
